Addgene plasmid #155902: RBM41
Purpose: For use in RBP tethering screen
Depositing lab: Eugene Yeo. Depositing organization: University of California, San Diego (UCSD). Publication: Large-scale tethered function assays identify factors that regulate mRNA stability and translation. Luo EC, Nathanson JL, Tan FE, Schwartz JL, Schmok JC, Shankar A, Markmiller S, Yee BA, Sathe S, Pratt GA, Scaletta DB, Ha Y, Hill DE, Aigner S, Yeo GW. Nat Struct Mol Biol. 2020 Oct;27(10):989-1000. doi: 10.1038/s41594-020-0477-6. Epub 2020 Aug 17. PubMed 32807991.
Backbone
  Vector backbone: E2.pEF5-DEST-FL-V5-MCP
  Backbone size w/o insert (bp): 7357
  Vector type: Mammalian Expression
Growth in bacteria
  Bacterial resistance: Ampicillin, 100 μg/mL
  Growth temperature: 37°C
  Growth strain: DH5alpha
  Copy number: High Copy
Gene/Insert
  Gene/Insert name: RBM41 (alt name: Accession: BC006986)
  Species: H. sapiens (human)
  Insert size (bp): 1242
  Mutation: none
  Entrez Gene: RBM41 (a.k.a. FLJ11016, FLJ13670)
  Promoter: EF-1a
  Tag / fusion protein: V5-MCP (C terminal on backbone)
  Cloning method: Gateway Cloning
  Sequencing primers: 5′ TAATACGACTCACTATAGGG; 3′ gctcgagtctagagggc
Resource information
  A portion of this plasmid was derived from a plasmid made by: DNASU Plasmid Repository Center for Personalized Diagnostics Biodesign Institute
Terms and licenses: Academic/Nonprofit Terms; Industry Terms: Not Available to Industry
How to cite: RBM41 was a gift from Eugene Yeo (Addgene plasmid # 155902 ; http://n2t.net/addgene:155902 ; RRID:Addgene_155902)
