[The description below was written by a language model from this plasmid's Addgene catalogue record and pLannotate feature annotations shown in this document.]
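Description:
RBM41 is a mammalian expression plasmid built by Gateway recombination of the human RBM41 open reading frame (about 1.24 kb, no mutations recorded) into the destination backbone E2.pEF5-DEST-FL-V5-MCP. In bacteria it is maintained at high copy through a ColE1/pUC-type origin and selected with ampicillin via the β-lactamase gene. The sequenced record is about 7.6 kb. A fragment of the f1 origin, lac promoter/operator remnants and a few short viral fragments are also annotated, and these appear to be backbone leftovers with no evident function.

Expression is driven by the strong constitutive human EF-1α promoter. A T7 promoter lies just downstream of it and serves as a priming or in vitro transcription site. The RBM41 coding sequence is flanked by attB1 and attB2, the scars of Gateway cloning, and continues into a C-terminal V5 epitope tag followed by the bacteriophage MS2 coat protein (MCP). The transcript ends at a bovine growth hormone polyadenylation signal. V5 allows detection of the fusion protein. MCP binds MS2 stem-loop RNA structures with high affinity, so the RNA-binding protein can be artificially recruited to a reporter transcript carrying those hairpins.

Downstream, an FRT site sits immediately before a hygromycin resistance gene that has an SV40 poly(A) signal but only a short annotated SV40 promoter fragment. This layout resembles the arrangement used for FLP-mediated integration at a genomic FRT site with hygromycin selection, although the record does not state that use.

The stated purpose is an RBP tethering screen, in which many such fusions are tested for their effects on mRNA stability and translation.
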