Features (pLannotate 1.2.2; 24 found; start..end, strand, type, name):
      1..1179    +  promoter       EF-1α promoter: strong constitutive promoter for human elongation factor EF-1α
   1196..1214    +  promoter       T7 promoter: promoter for bacteriophage T7 RNA polymerase
   1293..1317    +  protein_bind   attB1: mutant version of attB; recombination site for the Gateway® BP reaction BP Clonase™
   1324..2562    +  CDS            RBM41: RBM41_HUMAN - Experimental evidence at protein level: Swiss-Prot protein existence level 1. May bind RNA. From Homo sapiens (Human).
   2564..2588    -  protein_bind   attB2: mutant version of attB; recombination site for the Gateway® BP reaction BP Clonase™
   2713..2754    +  CDS            V5 tag: epitope tag from simian virus 5
   2767..3153    +  CDS            MS2: bacteriophage MS2 coat protein binds to a specific stem-loop structure in the viral RNA (Peabody, 1993)
   3215..3439    +  polyA_signal   bGH poly(A) signal: bovine growth hormone polyadenylation signal
   3443..3464    +  promoter       SV40 promoter (fragment): SV40 enhancer and early promoter
   3485..3718    +  rep_origin     f1 ori (fragment) (sequence partly withheld): f1 bacteriophage origin of replication; arrow indicates direction of (+) strand synthesis
   3723..3770    +  protein_bind   FRT: FLP-mediated recombination occurs in the 8-bp core sequence TCTAGAAA (Turan and Bode, 2011). FLP recombinase from the Saccharomyces cerevisiae 2μ plasmid
   3778..4800    +  CDS            HygR: aminoglycoside phosphotransferase from E. coli; aph(4)-Ia; confers resistance to hygromycin
   4810..4935    +  CDS            ble (fragment): BLE_KLEPN - Experimental evidence at protein level: Swiss-Prot protein existence level 1. Binding protein with a strong affinity to the bleomycin family of antibiotics. Binds to CL990; an antimitotic-antibiotic compound. From Klebsiella pneumoniae.
   4930..5051    +  polyA_signal   SV40 poly(A) signal: SV40 polyadenylation signal
   5124..5140    -  protein_bind   lac operator: The lac repressor binds to the lac operator to inhibit transcription in E. coli. This inhibition can be relieved by adding lactose or isopropyl-β-D-thiogalactopyranoside (IPTG). lac repressor encoded by lacI
   5148..5178    -  promoter       lac promoter: promoter for the E. coli lac operon
   5193..5214    -  protein_bind   CAP binding site: CAP binding activates transcription in the presence of cAMP. E. coli catabolite activator protein
   5227..5319    -  CDS            lacI (fragment): lac repressor; lacI; The lac repressor binds to the lac operator to inhibit transcription in E. coli. This inhibition can be relieved by adding lactose or isopropyl-β-D-thiogalactopyranoside (IPTG).
   5502..6090    -  rep_origin     ori: high-copy-number ColE1/pMB1/pBR322/pUC origin of replication
   6261..7121    -  CDS            AmpR: β-lactamase; bla; confers resistance to ampicillin, carbenicillin, and related antibiotics
   7122..7226    -  promoter       AmpR promoter: bla
   7285..7337    -  misc_feature   bom (fragment): basis of mobility region from pBR322
   7492..7510    +  enhancer       CMV enhancer (fragment): human cytomegalovirus immediate early enhancer
   7535..7601    +  CDS            small t antigen (fragment): SV40 (simian virus 40) small t antigen
>Addgene plasmid #155902 | RBM41 | addgene full sequence | sequence record 376724 | Addgene NGS Result
GGCTCCGGTGCCCGTCAGTGGGCAGAGCGCACATCGCCCACAGTCCCCGAGAAGTTGGGGGGAGGGGTCG
GCAATTGAACCGGTGCCTAGAGAAGGTGGCGCGGGGTAAACTGGGAAAGTGATGTCGTGTACTGGCTCCG
CCTTTTTCCCGAGGGTGGGGGAGAACCGTATATAAGTGCAGTAGTCGCCGTGAACGTTCTTTTTCGCAAC
GGGTTTGCCGCCAGAACACAGGTAAGTGCCGTGTGTGGTTCCCGCGGGCCTGGCCTCTTTACGGGTTATG
GCCCTTGCGTGCCTTGAATTACTTCCACCTGGCTGCAGTACGTGATTCTTGATCCCGAGCTTCGGGTTGG
AAGTGGGTGGGAGAGTTCGAGGCCTTGCGCTTAAGGAGCCCCTTCGCCTCGTGCTTGAGTTGAGGCCTGG
CCTGGGCGCTGGGGCCGCCGCGTGCGAATCTGGTGGCACCTTCGCGCCTGTCTCGCTGCTTTCGATAAGT
CTCTAGCCATTTAAAATTTTTGATGACCTGCTGCGACGCTTTTTTTCTGGCAAGATAGTCTTGTAAATGC
GGGCCAAGATCTGCACACTGGTATTTCGGTTTTTGGGGCCGCGGGCGGCGACGGGGCCCGTGCGTCCCAG
CGCACATGTTCGGCGAGGCGGGGCCTGCGAGCGCGGCCACCGAGAATCGGACGGGGGTAGTCTCAAGCTG
GCCGGCCTGCTCTGGTGCCTGGCCTCGCGCCGCCGTGTATCGCCCCGCCCTGGGCGGCAAGGCTGGCCCG
GTCGGCACCAGTTGCGTGAGCGGAAAGATGGCCGCTTCCCGGCCCTGCTGCAGGGAGCTCAAAATGGAGG
ACGCGGCGCTCGGGAGAGCGGGCGGGTGAGTCACCCACACAAAGGAAAAGGGCCTTTCCGTCCTCAGCCG
TCGCTTCATGTGACTCCACGGAGTACCGGGCGCCGTCCAGGCACCTCGATTAGTTCTCGAGCTTTTGGAG
TACGTCGTCTTTAGGTTGGGGGGAGGGGTTTTATGCGATGGAGTTTCCCCACACTGAGTGGGTGGAGACT
GAAGTTAGGCCAGCTTGGCACTTGATGTAATTCTCCTTGGAATTTGCCCTTTTTGAGTTTGGATCTTGGT
TCATTCTCAAGCCTCAGACAGTGGTTCAAAGTTTTTTTCTTCCATTTCAGGTGTCGTGAGGAATTAGCTT
GGTACTAATACGACTCACTATAGGGAGACCCAAGCTGGCTAGGTAAGCTTGGTACCGAGCTCGGATCCAC
TAGTCCAGTGTGGTGGAATTCTGCAGATATCAACAAGTTTGTACAAAAAAGCAGGCTGCCACCATGAAGA
GGGTAAACAGCTGTGTGAAGAGTGATGAGCATGTCCTGGAGGAGCTGGAAACAGAAGGGGAGAGGCAGCT
GAAAAGCCTCCTTCAGCATCAACTTGATACTTCTGTCTCCATTGAGGAATGTATGTCTAAGAAAGAGAGC
TTTGCTCCTGGTACTATGTACAAGCCCTTTGGGAAGGAAGCAGCTGGGACTATGACTTTGTCCCAATTCC
AGACACTGCATGAGAAGGACCAGGAAACTGCTTCTCTCAGGGAATTAGGGCTTAATGAAACAGAAATCTT
GATCTGGAAGAGCCATGTTTCTGGTGAAAAGAAGACAAAACTGAGGGCAACTCCTGAAGCAATACAGAAC
CGTCTTCAAGATATTGAAGAAAGGATCTCGGAGCGTCAGCGCATTCTTTGCCTGCCACAGAGATTTGCAA
AGAGCAAACAGCTGACCCGGCGAGAAATGGAAATAGAAAAGTCTTTATTTCAGGGAGCTGATCGTCACTC
CTTCCTTAAGGCTCTTTATTACCAAGATGAACCCCAAAAGAAGAACAAAGGTGATCCCATGAACAACCTG
GAAAGTTTTTACCAAGAGATGATAATGAAAAAACGTCTTGAAGAGTTTCAACTTATGAGAGGTGAACCCT
TTGCTTCCCACTCACTGGTCTCAGCTACATCAGTGGGTGATAGTGGCACAGCTGAGAGCCCATCATTACT
CCAGGACAAGGGAAAACAGGCAGCACAGGGTAAAGGCCCCAGTCTCCATGTGGCAAATGTTATTGATTTT
TCACCTGAGCAGTGTTGGACTGGGCCTAAGAAGCTGACGCAGCCAATAGAATTTGTCCCAGAAGATGAAA
TCCAGAGAAATCGTTTGTCAGAGGAAGAGATCCGAAAAATTCCTATGTTTTCTTCATATAATCCAGGGGA
ACCAAACAAGGTATTATACCTGAAGAACCTTAGCCCTCGGGTGACTGAAAGAGATCTTGTGTCATTGTTC
GCTCGGTTCCAGGAGAAAAAAGGACCTCCAATTCAATTCCGAATGATGACTGGACGAATGAGGGGCCAGG
CCTTTATCACCTTTCCCAATAAGGAGATAGCATGGCAAGCATTGCATCTAGTAAATGGATACAAACTATA
TGGGAAAATATTGGTGATAGAGTTTGGAAAGAACAAAAAGCAACGGTCAAATCTCCAAGCGACTTCTCTC
ATATCATGTGCTACAGGTAGCACTACAGAAATTAGTGGTAGCGACCCAGCTTTCTTGTACAAAGTGGTTG
ATATCCAGCACAGTGGCGGCCGCTCGAGTCTAGAGGGCCCGCGGTTCGAAACCAGCGGAGGCGGCGGAAG
CGGGGGAGGAGGCAGCGGCGGAGGCGGCAGCGGGGGCGGCGGAAGCGCTACCGGTAAGCCTATCCCTAAC
CCTCTCCTCGGTCTCGATTCTACGCGTACCGGTATGGCTTCTAACTTTACTCAGTTCGTTCTCGTCGACA
ATGGCGGAACTGGCGACGTGACTGTCGCCCCAAGCAACTTCGCTAACGGGGTCGCTGAATGGATCAGCTC
TAACTCGCGATCACAGGCTTACAAAGTAACCTGTAGCGTTCGTCAGAGCTCTGCGCAGAATCGCAAATAC
ACCATCAAAGTCGAGGTGCCTAAAGTGGCAACCCAGACTGTTGGTGGTGAAGAGCTTCCTGTAGCCGGAT
GGAGATCTTACTTAAATATGGAACTAACCATTCCAATTTTCGCCACGAATTCCGACTGCGAGCTTATTGT
TAAGGCAATGCAAGGTCTCCTAAAAGATGGAAACCCGATTCCCTCGGCCATCGCGGCCAACTCCGGCATC
TACGGAGGTGGAGGTGGATCTCGTACGGGTTAGTAATGAGTTTAAACCCGCTGATCAGCCTCGACTGTGC
CTTCTAGTTGCCAGCCATCTGTTGTTTGCCCCTCCCCCGTGCCTTCCTTGACCCTGGAAGGTGCCACTCC
CACTGTCCTTTCCTAATAAAATGAGGAAATTGCATCGCATTGTCTGAGTAGGTGTCATTCTATTCTGGGG
GGTGGGGTGGGGCAGGACAGCAAGGGGGAGGATTGGGAAGACAATAGCAGGCATGCTGGGGATGCGGTGG
GCTCTATGGCTTCTGAGGCGGAAAGAACCAGCTGGGGCTCTAGGGGGTATCCCC
[124 nt withheld, positions 3485-3608]
C
[91 nt withheld, positions 3610-3700]
AGGGTGATGGTTCACGTACCTAGAAGTTCCTATTCCGAAGTTCCTATTCTCTAGAAAGTATAGGAACTTC
CTTGGCCAAAAAGCCTGAACTCACCGCGACGTCTGTCGAGAAGTTTCTGATCGAAAAGTTCGACAGCGTC
TCCGACCTGATGCAGCTCTCGGAGGGCGAAGAATCTCGTGCTTTCAGCTTCGATGTAGGAGGGCGTGGAT
ATGTCCTGCGGGTAAATAGCTGCGCCGATGGTTTCTACAAAGATCGTTATGTTTATCGGCACTTTGCATC
GGCCGCGCTCCCGATTCCGGAAGTGCTTGACATTGGGGAATTCAGCGAGAGCCTGACCTATTGCATCTCC
CGCCGTGCACAGGGTGTCACGTTGCAAGACCTGCCTGAAACCGAACTGCCCGCTGTTCTGCAGCCGGTCG
CGGAGGCCATGGATGCGATCGCTGCGGCCGATCTTAGCCAGACGAGCGGGTTCGGCCCATTCGGACCGCA
AGGAATCGGTCAATACACTACATGGCGTGATTTCATATGCGCGATTGCTGATCCCCATGTGTATCACTGG
CAAACTGTGATGGACGACACCGTCAGTGCGTCCGTCGCGCAGGCTCTCGATGAGCTGATGCTTTGGGCCG
AGGACTGCCCCGAAGTCCGGCACCTCGTGCACGCGGATTTCGGCTCCAACAATGTCCTGACGGACAATGG
CCGCATAACAGCGGTCATTGACTGGAGCGAGGCGATGTTCGGGGATTCCCAATACGAGGTCGCCAACATC
TTCTTCTGGAGGCCGTGGTTGGCTTGTATGGAGCAGCAGACGCGCTACTTCGAGCGGAGGCATCCGGAGC
TTGCAGGATCGCCGCGGCTCCGGGCGTATATGCTCCGCATTGGTCTTGACCAACTCTATCAGAGCTTGGT
TGACGGCAATTTCGATGATGCAGCTTGGGCGCAGGGTCGATGCGACGCAATCGTCCGATCCGGAGCCGGG
ACTGTCGGGCGTACACAAATCGCCCGCAGAAGCGCGGCCGTCTGGACCGATGGCTGTGTAGAAGTACTCG
CCGATAGTGGAAACCGACGCCCCAGCACTCGTCCGAGGGCAAAGGAATAGCACGTACTACGAGATTTCGA
TTCCACCGCCGCCTTCTATGAAAGGTTGGGCTTCGGAATCGTTTTCCGGGACGCCGGCTGGATGATCCTC
CAGCGCGGGGATCTCATGCTGGAGTTCTTCGCCCACCCCAACTTGTTTATTGCAGCTTATAATGGTTACA
AATAAAGCAATAGCATCACAAATTTCACAAATAAAGCATTTTTTTCACTGCATTCTAGTTGTGGTTTGTC
CAAACTCATCAATGTATCTTATCATGTCTGTATACCGTCGACCTCTAGCTAGAGCTTGGCGTAATCATGG
TCATAGCTGTTTCCTGTGTGAAATTGTTATCCGCTCACAATTCCACACAACATACGAGCCGGAAGCATAA
AGTGTAAAGCCTGGGGTGCCTAATGAGTGAGCTAACTCACATTAATTGCGTTGCGCTCACTGCCCGCTTT
CCAGTCGGGAAACCTGTCGTGCCAGCTGCATTAATGAATCGGCCAACGCGCGGGGAGAGGCGGTTTGCGT
ATTGGGCGCTCTTCCGCTTCCTCGCTCACTGACTCGCTGCGCTCGGTCGTTCGGCTGCGGCGAGCGGTAT
CAGCTCACTCAAAGGCGGTAATACGGTTATCCACAGAATCAGGGGATAACGCAGGAAAGAACATGTGAGC
AAAAGGCCAGCAAAAGGCCAGGAACCGTAAAAAGGCCGCGTTGCTGGCGTTTTTCCATAGGCTCCGCCCC
CCTGACGAGCATCACAAAAATCGACGCTCAAGTCAGAGGTGGCGAAACCCGACAGGACTATAAAGATACC
AGGCGTTTCCCCCTGGAAGCTCCCTCGTGCGCTCTCCTGTTCCGACCCTGCCGCTTACCGGATACCTGTC
CGCCTTTCTCCCTTCGGGAAGCGTGGCGCTTTCTCATAGCTCACGCTGTAGGTATCTCAGTTCGGTGTAG
GTCGTTCGCTCCAAGCTGGGCTGTGTGCACGAACCCCCCGTTCAGCCCGACCGCTGCGCCTTATCCGGTA
ACTATCGTCTTGAGTCCAACCCGGTAAGACACGACTTATCGCCACTGGCAGCAGCCACTGGTAACAGGAT
TAGCAGAGCGAGGTATGTAGGCGGTGCTACAGAGTTCTTGAAGTGGTGGCCTAACTACGGCTACACTAGA
AGAACAGTATTTGGTATCTGCGCTCTGCTGAAGCCAGTTACCTTCGGAAAAAGAGTTGGTAGCTCTTGAT
CCGGCAAACAAACCACCGCTGGTAGCGGTGGTTTTTTTGTTTGCAAGCAGCAGATTACGCGCAGAAAAAA
AGGATCTCAAGAAGATCCTTTGATCTTTTCTACGGGGTCTGACGCTCAGTGGAACGAAAACTCACGTTAA
GGGATTTTGGTCATGAGATTATCAAAAAGGATCTTCACCTAGATCCTTTTAAATTAAAAATGAAGTTTTA
AATCAATCTAAAGTATATATGAGTAAACTTGGTCTGACAGTTACCAATGCTTAATCAGTGAGGCACCTAT
CTCAGCGATCTGTCTATTTCGTTCATCCATAGTTGCCTGACTCCCCGTCGTGTAGATAACTACGATACGG
GAGGGCTTACCATCTGGCCCCAGTGCTGCAATGATACCGCGAGACCCACGCTCACCGGCTCCAGATTTAT
CAGCAATAAACCAGCCAGCCGGAAGGGCCGAGCGCAGAAGTGGTCCTGCAACTTTATCCGCCTCCATCCA
GTCTATTAATTGTTGCCGGGAAGCTAGAGTAAGTAGTTCGCCAGTTAATAGTTTGCGCAACGTTGTTGCC
ATTGCTACAGGCATCGTGGTGTCACGCTCGTCGTTTGGTATGGCTTCATTCAGCTCCGGTTCCCAACGAT
CAAGGCGAGTTACATGATCCCCCATGTTGTGCAAAAAAGCGGTTAGCTCCTTCGGTCCTCCGATCGTTGT
CAGAAGTAAGTTGGCCGCAGTGTTATCACTCATGGTTATGGCAGCACTGCATAATTCTCTTACTGTCATG
CCATCCGTAAGATGCTTTTCTGTGACTGGTGAGTACTCAACCAAGTCATTCTGAGAATAGTGTATGCGGC
GACCGAGTTGCTCTTGCCCGGCGTCAATACGGGATAATACCGCGCCACATAGCAGAACTTTAAAAGTGCT
CATCATTGGAAAACGTTCTTCGGGGCGAAAACTCTCAAGGATCTTACCGCTGTTGAGATCCAGTTCGATG
TAACCCACTCGTGCACCCAACTGATCTTCAGCATCTTTTACTTTCACCAGCGTTTCTGGGTGAGCAAAAA
CAGGAAGGCAAAATGCCGCAAAAAAGGGAATAAGGGCGACACGGAAATGTTGAATACTCATACTCTTCCT
TTTTCAATATTATTGAAGCATTTATCAGGGTTATTGTCTCATGAGCGGATACATATTTGAATGTATTTAG
AAAAATAAACAAATAGGGGTTCCGCGCACATTTCCCCGAAAAGTGCCACCTGACGTCGACGGATCGGGAG
ATCTCCCGATCCCCTATGGTGCACTCTCAGTACAATCTGCTCTGATGCCGCATAGTTAAGCCAGTATCTG
CTCCCTGCTTGTGTGTTGGAGGTCGCTGAGTAGTGCGCGAGCAAAATTTAAGCTACAACAAGGCAAGGCT
TGACCGACAATTGCATGAAGAATCTGCTTAGGGTTAGGCGTTTTGCGCTGCTTCGCGATGTACGGGCCAG
ATATACGCGTTGACATTGATTATTGACTAGGCTTTTGCAAAAAGCTTTGCAAAGATGGATAAAGTTTTAA
ACAGAGAGGAATCTTTGCAGCTAATGGACCTTCTAGGTCTTGAAAGGAGTGGGAATT
