>Addgene plasmid #155902 | RBM41 | depositor partial sequence | sequence record 301305 | Insert Sequence
ATGAAGAGGGTAAACAGCTGTGTGAAGAGTGATGAGCATGTCCTGGAGGAGCTGGAAACAGAAGGGGAGA
GGCAGCTGAAAAGCCTCCTTCAGCATCAACTTGATACTTCTGTCTCCATTGAGGAATGTATGTCTAAGAA
AGAGAGCTTTGCTCCTGGTACTATGTACAAGCCCTTTGGGAAGGAAGCAGCTGGGACTATGACTTTGTCC
CAATTCCAGACACTGCATGAGAAGGACCAGGAAACTGCTTCTCTCAGGGAATTAGGGCTTAATGAAACAG
AAATCTTGATCTGGAAGAGCCATGTTTCTGGTGAAAAGAAGACAAAACTGAGGGCAACTCCTGAAGCAAT
ACAGAACCGTCTTCAAGATATTGAAGAAAGGATCTCGGAGCGTCAGCGCATTCTTTGCCTGCCACAGAGA
TTTGCAAAGAGCAAACAGCTGACCCGGCGAGAAATGGAAATAGAAAAGTCTTTATTTCAGGGAGCTGATC
GTCACTCCTTCCTTAAGGCTCTTTATTACCAAGATGAACCCCAAAAGAAGAACAAAGGTGATCCCATGAA
CAACCTGGAAAGTTTTTACCAAGAGATGATAATGAAAAAACGTCTTGAAGAGTTTCAACTTATGAGAGGT
GAACCCTTTGCTTCCCACTCACTGGTCTCAGCTACATCAGTGGGTGATAGTGGCACAGCTGAGAGCCCAT
CATTACTCCAGGACAAGGGAAAACAGGCAGCACAGGGTAAAGGCCCCAGTCTCCATGTGGCAAATGTTAT
TGATTTTTCACCTGAGCAGTGTTGGACTGGGCCTAAGAAGCTGACGCAGCCAATAGAATTTGTCCCAGAA
GATGAAATCCAGAGAAATCGTTTGTCAGAGGAAGAGATCCGAAAAATTCCTATGTTTTCTTCATATAATC
CAGGGGAACCAAACAAGGTATTATACCTGAAGAACCTTAGCCCTCGGGTGACTGAAAGAGATCTTGTGTC
ATTGTTCGCTCGGTTCCAGGAGAAAAAAGGACCTCCAATTCAATTCCGAATGATGACTGGACGAATGAGG
GGCCAGGCCTTTATCACCTTTCCCAATAAGGAGATAGCATGGCAAGCATTGCATCTAGTAAATGGATACA
AACTATATGGGAAAATATTGGTGATAGAGTTTGGAAAGAACAAAAAGCAACGGTCAAATCTCCAAGCGAC
TTCTCTCATATCATGTGCTACAGGTAGCACTACAGAAATTAGTGGTAGCTAG
